>Addgene plasmid #98617 | pCR8/GW/TOPO-ELK4 | addgene full sequence | sequence record 182580 | Addgene NGS Result
GTAAAACGACGGCCAGTCTTAAGCTCGGGCCCCAAATAATGATTTTATTTTGACTGATAGTGACCTGTTC
GTTGCAACAAATTGATGAGCAATGCTTTTTTATAATGCCAACTTTGTACAAAAAAGCAGGCTCCGAATTC
GCCCTTACCATGGACAGTGCCATCACTCTGTGGCAGTTCCTTCTCCAGCTCCTGCAGGAGCCTCAGAATG
AGCACATGATCTGCTGGACATCTAACAATGGGGAGTTCAAGCTTCTGCAGGCGGAGGAGGTGGCTCGTCT
TTGGGGGATTCGCAAGAACAAGCCTAATATGAATTATGATAAACTCAGCCGAGCCCTGCGATACTACTAC
GTAAAGAACATCATTAAAAAAGTGAATGGTCAGAAGTTTGTGTACAAGTTTGTCTCCTATCCAGAGATTT
TGAAAATGGACCCACTGACGGTAGGCAGGATTGAGGGAGACTGTGAAGCTTTAAATTCCATTGAAACCAG
CAGTTCCAAAGATGTTGAGTATGGAGGAAAGGAGAGGCCACCTCAGCCTGGAGCCAAGACCTCTAGTCGC
AATGACTACATACACTCTGGTTTGTATTCTTCATTTACTCTTAACTCTCTGAACACCTCCAATAAGAAGC
TTTTCAAGTCAATAAAGATAGAGAATCCAGCGGAAAAACTAGCAGAGAAGAAAGCCCAGGAGCCAACACC
GTCCGTCATCAAATTTGTGACAACGCCTGCCAAAAAGCCGCCCATCGAGCCTGTCGCTGCTGCCTTTGCA
ACGAGCCCTAGTCTTTCTCCATCTTCTGAAGAAACTATCCAAGCTTTGGAGACATTAGTCTCTCCCACAC
TACCTTCCCTGGAAACCCCAGCCTCCATATCCATTCTGGCTACCACCTTTAACCCCACTCCTCCGGTTCC
ATCCACACCCCTTCCTCTAAAGGAGCCTCCCAGGACACCTTCTCCACCACTGAGTTCTAACCCAGACATT
GACACAGACATTGAGTCAGTGGCTTCTCAGCCAATGGAACTTCCAGAGAACTTATCACTGGAGCCTAAAA
ATGAGGATTCAGCTTTGCCAGAAAAGGACAAAACAAATAACTCATCAAGATCTAAGAAGCCCAAAGGGTT
AGAACTGACACCCGCCCTTGTGGTCACAGGCAGTGACCCCAGCCCCTTGGGGATCCTAAGCCCATCTCTC
CCGACAGCGTCTCTTACACCAGCACTCTTTTCACAGACTCCCATCTTGCTGACTCCGAGCCCCTTGCTCT
CCAGCATCCACTTTTGGAGCACTCTCAGCCCGTTTGCTCCCTTGAGCCCAGCCAGACTGCAAGGTGCTAA
TACGCTTTTCCAGTTTCCCTCTGTACTCAACAGTCATGGCCCGTTCACTCTGTCAGGCCTGGACGGACCT
TCCACTCCGGGCCCATTTTCTCCAGACCTGCAGAAGACAAAGGGCGAATTCGACCCAGCTTTCTTGTACA
AAGTTGGCATTATAAAAAATAATTGCTCATCAATTTGTTGCAACGAACAGGTCACTATCAGTCAAAATAA
AATCATTATTTGCCATCCAGCTGATATCCCCTATAGTGAGTCGTATTACATGGTCATAGCTGTTTCCTGG
CAGCTCTGGCCCGTGTCTCAAAATCTCTGATGTTACATTGCACAAGATAAAAATATATCATCATGCCTCC
TCTAGACCAGCCAGGACAGAAATGCCTCGACTTCGCTGCTACCCAAGGTTGCCGGGTGACGCACACCGTG
GAAACGGATGAAGGCACGAACCCAGTGGACATAAGCCTGTTCGGTTCGTAAGCTGTAATGCAAGTAGCGT
ATGCGCTCACGCAACTGGTCCAGAACCTTGACCGAACGCAGCGGTGGTAACGGCGCAGTGGCGGTTTTCA
TGGCTTGTTATGACTGTTTTTTTGGGGTACAGTCTATGCCTCGGGCATCCAAGCAGCAAGCGCGTTACGC
CGTGGGTCGATGTTTGATGTTATGGAGCAGCAACGATGTTACGCAGCAGGGCAGTCGCCCTAAAACAAAG
TTAAACATTATGAGGGAAGCGGTGATCGCCGAAGTATCGACTCAACTATCAGAGGTAGTTGGCGTCATCG
AGCGCCATCTCGAACCGACGTTGCTGGCCGTACATTTGTACGGCTCCGCAGTGGATGGCGGCCTGAAGCC
ACACAGTGATATTGATTTGCTGGTTACGGTGACCGTAAGGCTTGATGAAACAACGCGGCGAGCTTTGATC
AACGACCTTTTGGAAACTTCGGCTTCCCCTGGAGAGAGCGAGATTCTCCGCGCTGTAGAAGTCACCATTG
TTGTGCACGACGACATCATTCCGTGGCGTTATCCAGCTAAGCGCGAACTGCAATTTGGAGAATGGCAGCG
CAATGACATTCTTGCAGGTATCTTCGAGCCAGCCACGATCGACATTGATCTGGCTATCTTGCTGACAAAA
GCAAGAGAACATAGCGTTGCCTTGGTAGGTCCAGCGGCGGAGGAACTCTTTGATCCGGTTCCTGAACAGG
ATCTATTTGAGGCGCTAAATGAAACCTTAACGCTATGGAACTCGCCGCCCGACTGGGCTGGCGATGAGCG
AAATGTAGTGCTTACGTTGTCCCGCATTTGGTACAGCGCAGTAACCGGCAAAATCGCGCCGAAGGATGTC
GCTGCCGACTGGGCAATGGAGCGCCTGCCGGCCCAGTATCAGCCCGTCATACTTGAAGCTAGACAGGCTT
ATCTTGGACAAGAAGAAGATCGCTTGGCCTCGCGCGCAGATCAGTTGGAAGAATTTGTCCACTACGTGAA
AGGCGAGATCACCAAGGTAGTCGGCAAATAACCCTCGAGCCACCCATGACCAAAATCCCTTAACGTGAGT
TACGCGTCGTTCCACTGAGCGTCAGACCCCGTAGAAAAGATCAAAGGATCTTCTTGAGATCCTTTTTTTC
TGCGCGTAATCTGCTGCTTGCAAACAAAAAAACCACCGCTACCAGCGGTGGTTTGTTTGCCGGATCAAGA
GCTACCAACTCTTTTTCCGAAGGTAACTGGCTTCAGCAGAGCGCAGATACCAAATACTGTTCTTCTAGTG
TAGCCGTAGTTAGGCCACCACTTCAAGAACTCTGTAGCACCGCCTACATACCTCGCTCTGCTAATCCTGT
TACCAGTGGCTGCTGCCAGTGGCGATAAGTCGTGTCTTACCGGGTTGGACTCAAGACGATAGTTACCGGA
TAAGGCGCAGCGGTCGGGCTGAACGGGGGGTTCGTGCACACAGCCCAGCTTGGAGCGAACGACCTACACC
GAACTGAGATACCTACAGCGTGAGCTATGAGAAAGCGCCACGCTTCCCGAAGGGAGAAAGGCGGACAGGT
ATCCGGTAAGCGGCAGGGTCGGAACAGGAGAGCGCACGAGGGAGCTTCCAGGGGGAAACGCCTGGTATCT
TTATAGTCCTGTCGGGTTTCGCCACCTCTGACTTGAGCGTCGATTTTTGTGATGCTCGTCAGGGGGGCGG
AGCCTATGGAAAAACGCCAGCAACGCGGCCTTTTTACGGTTCCTGGCCTTTTGCTGGCCTTTTGCTCACA
TGTTCTTTCCTGCGTTATCCCCTGATTCTGTGGATAACCGTATTACCGCCTTTGAGTGAGCTGATACCGC
TCGCCGCAGCCGAACGACCGAGCGCAGCGAGTCAGTGAGCGAGGAAGCGGAAGAGCGCCCAATACGCAAA
CCGCCTCTCCCCGCGCGTTGGCCGATTCATTAATGCAGCTGGCACGACAGGTTTCCCGACTGGAAAGCGG
GCAGTGAGCGCAACGCAATTAATACGCGTACCGCTAGCCAGGAAGAGTTTGTAGAAACGCAAAAAGGCCA
TCCGTCAGGATGGCCTTCTGCTTAGTTTGATGCCTGGCAGTTTATGGCGGGCGTCCTGCCCGCCACCCTC
CGGGCCGTTGCTTCACAACGTTCAAATCCGCTCCCGGCGGATTTGTCCTACTCAGGAGAGCGTTCACCGA
CAAACAACAGATAAAACGAAAGGCCCAGTCTTCCGACTGAGCCTTTCGTTTTATTTGATGCCTGGCAGTT
CCCTACTCTCGCGTTAACGCTAGCATGGATGTTTTCCCAGTCACGACGTT
Features (pLannotate 1.2.2; 12 found; start..end, strand, type, name):
     33..132     +  protein_bind   attL1: mutant version of attL; recombination site for the Gateway® LR reaction LR Clonase™
    150..1439    +  CDS            Elk4: ELK4_MOUSE - Also known as Sap1. Experimental evidence at transcript level: Swiss-Prot protein existence level 2. Involved in both transcriptional activation and repression. Interaction with SIRT7 leads to recruitment and stabilization of SIRT7 at promoters, followed by deacetylation of histone H3 at 'Lys-18' (H3K18Ac) and subsequent transcription repression. Forms a ternary complex with the serum response factor (SRF). Requires DNA-bound SRF for ternary complex formation and makes extensive DNA contacts to the 5'side of SRF, but does not bind DNA autonomously (By similarity). From Mus musculu
   1453..1552    -  protein_bind   attL2: mutant version of attL; recombination site for the Gateway® LR reaction LR Clonase™
   1570..1588    -  promoter       T7 promoter: promoter for bacteriophage T7 RNA polymerase
   1778..1801    +  promoter       Pc promoter (fragment): intI1 (promoter lies within the coding sequence); class 1 integron promoter
   1977..2033    +  CDS            GmR (fragment): gentamycin acetyltransferase; aacC1; confers resistance to gentamycin
   2040..2831    +  CDS            SmR: aminoglycoside adenylyltransferase (Murphy, 1985); aadA; confers resistance to spectinomycin and streptomycin
   2924..3512    +  rep_origin     ori: high-copy-number ColE1/pMB1/pBR322/pUC origin of replication
   3695..3787    +  CDS            lacI (fragment): lac repressor; lacI; The lac repressor binds to the lac operator to inhibit transcription in E. coli. This inhibition can be relieved by adding lactose or isopropyl-β-D-thiogalactopyranoside (IPTG).
   3842..3869    -  terminator     rrnB T2 terminator: transcription terminator T2 from the E. coli rrnB gene
   4001..4044    +  terminator     rrnB T1 terminator: Escherichia coli rrnB; transcription terminator T1 from the E. coli rrnB gene
   4091..17      -  CDS            lacZα (fragment) (across the origin): LacZα fragment of β-galactosidase; lacZ fragment
