[The description below was written by a language model from this plasmid's Addgene catalogue record and pLannotate feature annotations shown in this document.]
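Description:
pCR8/GW/TOPO-ELK4 is a Gateway entry clone built in the Invitrogen pCR8/GW/TOPO backbone, a small TOPO TA cloning vector maintained only in E. coli. It replicates from a high-copy ColE1/pUC-type origin and is selected with spectinomycin through the aadA (SmR) aminoglycoside adenylyltransferase gene. An integron Pc promoter fragment and a short remnant of a gentamicin resistance gene lie just upstream of that gene. The sequenced plasmid is about 4.1 kb, consistent with the 2.8 kb backbone plus a roughly 1.3 kb insert. rrnB T1 and T2 transcription terminators lie upstream of the cloning region, where they limit read-through from vector sequences into the insert. The small lacI and lacZα fragments that were annotated appear to be non-functional backbone remnants.

The payload is the mouse Elk4 coding sequence (also called Sap1). It encodes an ETS-family ternary complex factor that partners with serum response factor and can act in both transcriptional activation and repression. The open reading frame was inserted by TOPO cloning in the forward orientation between attL1 and attL2. According to the depositor, it carries a Kozak sequence and lacks a stop codon. There is no eukaryotic promoter in this plasmid, so it is not an expression construct in itself. The only nearby promoter is a T7 promoter beyond attL2, which points back toward the insert on the antisense strand. The intended use is LR Clonase recombination to move Elk4 into attR-containing destination vectors. The Kozak sequence supports translation initiation in eukaryotic cells, and the open 3' end allows in-frame fusion to C-terminal tags or partner domains supplied by the destination vector.
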