Addgene plasmid #98617: pCR8/GW/TOPO-ELK4
Purpose: Gateway entry TOPO TA cloning vector for ELK4
Depositing lab: Richard Harvey. Depositing organization: Victor Chang Cardiac Research Institute. Publication: NKX2-5 mutations causative for congenital heart disease retain functionality and are directed to hundreds of targets. Bouveret R, Waardenberg AJ, Schonrock N, Ramialison M, Doan T, de Jong D, Bondue A, Kaur G, Mohamed S, Fonoudi H, Chen CM, Wouters MA, Bhattacharya S, Plachta N, Dunwoodie SL, Chapman G, Blanpain C, Harvey RP. Elife. 2015 Jul 6;4. doi: 10.7554/eLife.06942. PubMed 26146939.
Backbone
  Vector backbone: pCR8/GW/TOPO
  Backbone manufacturer: Invitrogen
  Backbone size w/o insert (bp): 2817
  Vector type: TOPO TA cloning vector
Growth in bacteria
  Bacterial resistance: Spectinomycin, 50 μg/mL
  Growth temperature: 37°C
  Growth strain: NEB Stable
  Copy number: High Copy
Gene/Insert
  Gene/Insert name: ELK4
  Species: M. musculus (mouse)
  Insert size (bp): 1289
  Entrez Gene: Elk4 (a.k.a. 2310011G17Rik, A130026I01Rik, BB162516, SAP-1, Sap1)
  Cloning method: TOPO Cloning
Terms and licenses: Academic/Nonprofit Terms; Industry Terms: Not Available to Industry
Depositor comments: Insert contains Kozak sequence and no stop codon
How to cite: pCR8/GW/TOPO-ELK4 was a gift from Richard Harvey (Addgene plasmid # 98617 ; http://n2t.net/addgene:98617 ; RRID:Addgene_98617)
